Addgene plasmid #125247: pGP-CMV-NES-fRGECO1
Purpose: Expresses red fluorescent calcium sensor in mammalian cells
Depositing lab: Katalin Torok. Publication: The kinetic mechanisms of fast-decay red-fluorescent genetically encoded calcium indicators. Kerruth S, Coates C, Durst CD, Oertner TG, Torok K. J Biol Chem. 2019 Mar 15;294(11):3934-3946. doi: 10.1074/jbc.RA118.004543. Epub 2019 Jan 16. PubMed 30651353.
Backbone
  Vector backbone: pEGFP-N1
  Backbone manufacturer: Clontech
  Backbone size w/o insert (bp): 3955
  Total vector size (bp): 5368
  Vector type: Mammalian Expression
Growth in bacteria
  Bacterial resistance: Kanamycin, 50 μg/mL
  Growth temperature: 37°C
  Growth strain: DH5alpha
  Copy number: High Copy
Gene/Insert
  Gene/Insert name: fRGECO2 (alt name: jRGECO1a RS-1 EF-4)
  Species: R. norvegicus (rat), G. gallus (chicken); Discosoma sp. (Sea anemone)
  Insert size (bp): 1413
  Tag / fusion protein: NES signal
Resource information
  A portion of this plasmid was derived from a plasmid made by: Addgene #61563
Terms and licenses: Academic/Nonprofit Terms; Industry Terms: Not Available to Industry
Depositor comments: fRGECO1 is the D323A variant of the jRGECO1a gene cloned from the pGP-CMV vector (#61563) published by Dana et al. 2016.
How to cite: pGP-CMV-NES-fRGECO1 was a gift from Katalin Torok (Addgene plasmid # 125247 ; http://n2t.net/addgene:125247 ; RRID:Addgene_125247)
