[The description below was written by a language model from this plasmid's Addgene catalogue record and pLannotate feature annotations shown in this document.]
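Description:
pGP-CMV-NES-fRGECO1 is a mammalian expression plasmid of about 5.4 kb, built on the Clontech pEGFP-N1 backbone, that expresses a red fluorescent genetically encoded calcium indicator. It replicates in E. coli at high copy from a ColE1/pUC-type origin and also carries an f1 origin. Selection relies on a single Tn5 NeoR/KanR gene placed behind both a bacterial (bla) promoter and the SV40 early promoter and followed by the HSV TK polyadenylation signal. This gives kanamycin resistance in bacteria and allows G418 selection in transfected mammalian cells.

The sensor is driven by the human CMV immediate-early enhancer and promoter and terminated by the SV40 poly(A) signal. The annotated reading frame begins with a leader carrying His-tag-related, T7 gene 10 and Xpress epitope sequences. It continues with the calmodulin-binding peptide from avian smooth muscle myosin light chain kinase, then a red fluorescent protein domain, then calmodulin. The annotation tool labels the fluorescent domain as a HyPerRed fragment, presumably because that sensor contains a related circularly permuted red protein. In this architecture, calcium-dependent binding of calmodulin to the peptide changes the fluorescence. The catalogue lists a nuclear export signal (NES) as the fusion tag, which keeps the sensor cytosolic, although the NES is not annotated separately in the feature tables.

According to the depositor comments, fRGECO1 is the D323A variant of jRGECO1a, subcloned from the earlier pGP-CMV jRGECO1a plasmid. The insert field, however, names fRGECO2 (jRGECO1a RS-1 EF-4), a discrepancy the record does not resolve. The associated work concerns fast-decay red calcium indicators, so the plasmid suits calcium imaging in transfected mammalian cells. The depositor and sequencing-derived records differ by only a few bases in length and carry identical feature sets.
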