Features (pLannotate 1.2.2; 19 found; start..end, strand, type, name):
     61..364     +  enhancer       CMV enhancer: human cytomegalovirus immediate early enhancer
    365..568     +  promoter       CMV promoter: human cytomegalovirus (CMV) immediate early promoter
    591..616     +  misc_feature   MCS (fragment): multiple cloning site
    688..708     +  CDS            capTEV™ (fragment): composite tag for in vivo biotinylation, TEV protease cleavage, and 6xHis tagging
    709..741     +  CDS            T7 tag (gene 10 leader): leader peptide from bacteriophage T7 gene 10 promotes efficient translation in E. coli
    745..768     +  CDS            Xpress™ tag: Xpress™ epitope tag, including an enterokinase recognition and cleavage site
    796..852     +  CDS            calmodulin-binding peptide: calmodulin-binding peptide from avian smooth muscle myosin light chain kinase
    858..1584    +  CDS            HyPerRed (fragment): red fluorescent genetically encoded indicator for H2O2 ()
   1591..2031    +  CDS            CALM1: CALM1_HUMAN - Also known as CALM, CAM, CAM1. Experimental evidence at protein level: Swiss-Prot protein existence level 1. (Microbial infection) Required for Legionella pneumophila SidJ glutamylase activity. From Homo sapiens (Human).
   2050..2133    +  CDS            large T antigen (fragment): large T antigen from SV40 (simian virus 40)
   2156..2277    +  polyA_signal   SV40 poly(A) signal: SV40 polyadenylation signal
   2311..2739    -  rep_origin     f1 ori (sequence partly withheld): f1 bacteriophage origin of replication; arrow indicates direction of (+) strand synthesis
   2766..2870    +  promoter       AmpR promoter: bla
   2872..3229    +  promoter       SV40 promoter: SV40 enhancer and early promoter
   3264..4058    +  CDS            NeoR/KanR: aminoglycoside phosphotransferase from Tn5; aph(3')-II (or nptII); confers resistance to neomycin, kanamycin, and G418 (Geneticin®)
   4079..4231    +  CDS            ble (fragment): BLE_KLEPN - Experimental evidence at protein level: Swiss-Prot protein existence level 1. Binding protein with a strong affinity to the bleomycin family of antibiotics. Binds to CL990; an antimitotic-antibiotic compound. From Klebsiella pneumoniae.
   4290..4337    +  polyA_signal   HSV TK poly(A) signal: herpes simplex virus thymidine kinase polyadenylation signal (Cole and Stacy, 1985)
   4428..4444    -  polyA_signal   bGH poly(A) signal (fragment): bovine growth hormone polyadenylation signal
   4666..5254    +  rep_origin     ori: high-copy-number ColE1/pMB1/pBR322/pUC origin of replication
>Addgene plasmid #125247 | pGP-CMV-NES-fRGECO1 | depositor full sequence | sequence record 239621 | pGP-CMV-NES-fRGECO1 sequence 5368 bps
TAGTTATTAATAGTAATCAATTACGGGGTCATTAGTTCATAGCCCATATATGGAGTTCCGCGTTACATAA
CTTACGGTAAATGGCCCGCCTGGCTGACCGCCCAACGACCCCCGCCCATTGACGTCAATAATGACGTATG
TTCCCATAGTAACGCCAATAGGGACTTTCCATTGACGTCAATGGGTGGAGTATTTACGGTAAACTGCCCA
CTTGGCAGTACATCAAGTGTATCATATGCCAAGTACGCCCCCTATTGACGTCAATGACGGTAAATGGCCC
GCCTGGCATTATGCCCAGTACATGACCTTATGGGACTTTCCTACTTGGCAGTACATCTACGTATTAGTCA
TCGCTATTACCATGGTGATGCGGTTTTGGCAGTACATCAATGGGCGTGGATAGCGGTTTGACTCACGGGG
ATTTCCAAGTCTCCACCCCATTGACGTCAATGGGAGTTTGTTTTGGCACCAAAATCAACGGGACTTTCCA
AAATGTCGTAACAACTCCGCCCCATTGACGCAAATGGGCGGTAGGCGTGTACGGTGGGAGGTCTATATAA
GCAGAGCTGGTTTAGTGAACCGTCAGATCCGCTAGCGCTACCGGACTCAGATCTCGCCACCATGCTGCAG
AACGAGCTTGCTCTTAAGTTGGCTGGACTTGATATTAACAAGACTGGAGGAGGTTCTCATCATCATCATC
ATCATGGTATGGCTAGCATGACTGGTGGACAGCAAATGGGTCGGGATCTGTACGACGATGACGATAAGGA
TCTCGCAACAATGGTCGACTCATCACGTCGTAAGTGGAATAAGGCAGGTCACGCAGTCAGAGCTATAGGT
CGGCTGAGCTCACCCGTGGTTTCCGAGCGGATGTACCCCGAGGACGGCGCCCTGAAGAGCGAGATCAAGA
AGGGGCTGAGGCTGAAGGACGGCGGCCACTACGCCGCCGAGGTCAAGACCACCTACAAGGCCAAGAAGCC
CGTGCAGCTGCCCGGCGCCTACATCGTGGACATCAAGTTGGACATCGTGTCCCACAACGAGGACTACACC
ATCGTGGAACAGTGCGAACGCGCCGAGGGCCGCCACTCCACCGGCGGCATGGACGAGCTGTACAAGGGAG
GTACAGGCGGGAGTCTGGTGAGCAAGGGCGAGGAGGATAACATGGCCATCATCAAGGAGTTCATGCGCTT
CAAGGTGCACATGGAGGGCTCCGTGAACGGCCACGAGTTCGAGATCGAGGGCGAGGGCGAGGGCCGCCCC
TACGAGGCCTTTCAGACCGCTAAGCTGAAGGTGACCAAGGGTGGCCCCCTGCCCTTCGCCTGGGACATCC
TGTCCCCTCAGTTCATGTACGGCTCCAAGGCCTACATTAAGCACCCAGCCGACATCCCCGACTACTTCAA
GCTGTCCTTCCCCGAGGGCTTCAGGTGGGAGCGCGTGATGAACTTCGAGGACGGCGGCATTATTCACGTG
AACCAGGACTCCTCCCTGCAGGACGGCGTATTCATCTACAAGGTGAAGCTGCGCGGCACCAACTTCCCCC
CCGACGGCCCCGTAATGCAGAAGAAGACCATGGGCTGGGAGGCTACGCGTGACGACCTGACTGAAGAGCA
GATCGCAGAATTTAAAGAGGCTTTCTCCCTATTTGCCAAGGACGGGGATGGGACGATAACAACCAAGGAG
CTTGGGACGGTGTTCCGATCGCTGGGGCAGAACCCCACAGAAGCAGAGCTGCAGGACATGATCAATGAAG
TAGATGCCGACGGTGACGGCACATTCGACTTCCCTGAGTTCCTGACGATGATGGCAAGAAAAATGAATGA
CACAGACAGTGAAGAGGAAATTCGCGAAGCGTTCCGCGTGTTTGATAAGGACGGCAATGGCTACATCGGC
GCAGCAGAGCTTCGCCACGTGATGACAGACCTTGGAGAGAAGTTAACAGATGAGGAGGTTGATGAAATGA
TCAGGGTAGCAGACATCGATGGGGATGGTCAGGTAAACTACGAAGAGTTTGTACAAATGATGACAGCGAA
GTAGGCGGCCGCGACTCTAGATCATAATCAGCCATACCACATTTGTAGAGGTTTTACTTGCTTTAAAAAA
CCTCCCACACCTCCCCCTGAACCTGAAACATAAAATGAATGCAATTGTTGTTGTTAACTTGTTTATTGCA
GCTTATAATGGTTACAAATAAAGCAATAGCATCACAAATTTCACAAATAAAGCATTTTTTTCACTGCATT
CTAGTTGTGGTTTGTCCAAACTCATCAATGTATCTTAAGGCGTAAATTGTAAGCGTTAATATTTTGTTAA
AATTCGCGTTAAATTTTTGTTAAATCAGCTCATTTTTTAACCAATAGGCCGAAATCGGCAAAATCCCTTA
TAAATCAAAAGAATAGACCGAGATAGGGT
[37 nt withheld, positions 2410-2446]
AAAGAACGTGGACTCCAACGTCAAAGG
[49 nt withheld, positions 2474-2522]
T
[91 nt withheld, positions 2524-2614]
G
[124 nt withheld, positions 2616-2739]
CAGGTGGCACTTTTCGGGGAAATGTGCGCGGAACCCCTATTTGTTTATTTTTCTAAATACATTCAAATAT
GTATCCGCTCATGAGACAATAACCCTGATAAATGCTTCAATAATATTGAAAAAGGAAGAGTCCTGAGGCG
GAAAGAACCAGCTGTGGAATGTGTGTCAGTTAGGGTGTGGAAAGTCCCCAGGCTCCCCAGCAGGCAGAAG
TATGCAAAGCATGCATCTCAATTAGTCAGCAACCAGGTGTGGAAAGTCCCCAGGCTCCCCAGCAGGCAGA
AGTATGCAAAGCATGCATCTCAATTAGTCAGCAACCATAGTCCCGCCCCTAACTCCGCCCATCCCGCCCC
TAACTCCGCCCAGTTCCGCCCATTCTCCGCCCCATGGCTGACTAATTTTTTTTATTTATGCAGAGGCCGA
GGCCGCCTCGGCCTCTGAGCTATTCCAGAAGTAGTGAGGAGGCTTTTTTGGAGGCCTAGGCTTTTGCAAA
GATCGATCAAGAGACAGGATGAGGATCGTTTCGCATGATTGAACAAGATGGATTGCACGCAGGTTCTCCG
GCCGCTTGGGTGGAGAGGCTATTCGGCTATGACTGGGCACAACAGACAATCGGCTGCTCTGATGCCGCCG
TGTTCCGGCTGTCAGCGCAGGGGCGCCCGGTTCTTTTTGTCAAGACCGACCTGTCCGGTGCCCTGAATGA
ACTGCAAGACGAGGCAGCGCGGCTATCGTGGCTGGCCACGACGGGCGTTCCTTGCGCAGCTGTGCTCGAC
GTTGTCACTGAAGCGGGAAGGGACTGGCTGCTATTGGGCGAAGTGCCGGGGCAGGATCTCCTGTCATCTC
ACCTTGCTCCTGCCGAGAAAGTATCCATCATGGCTGATGCAATGCGGCGGCTGCATACGCTTGATCCGGC
TACCTGCCCATTCGACCACCAAGCGAAACATCGCATCGAGCGAGCACGTACTCGGATGGAAGCCGGTCTT
GTCGATCAGGATGATCTGGACGAAGAGCATCAGGGGCTCGCGCCAGCCGAACTGTTCGCCAGGCTCAAGG
CGAGCATGCCCGACGGCGAGGATCTCGTCGTGACCCATGGCGATGCCTGCTTGCCGAATATCATGGTGGA
AAATGGCCGCTTTTCTGGATTCATCGACTGTGGCCGGCTGGGTGTGGCGGACCGCTATCAGGACATAGCG
TTGGCTACCCGTGATATTGCTGAAGAGCTTGGCGGCGAATGGGCTGACCGCTTCCTCGTGCTTTACGGTA
TCGCCGCTCCCGATTCGCAGCGCATCGCCTTCTATCGCCTTCTTGACGAGTTCTTCTGAGCGGGACTCTG
GGGTTCGAAATGACCGACCAAGCGACGCCCAACCTGCCATCACGAGATTTCGATTCCACCGCCGCCTTCT
ATGAAAGGTTGGGCTTCGGAATCGTTTTCCGGGACGCCGGCTGGATGATCCTCCAGCGCGGGGATCTCAT
GCTGGAGTTCTTCGCCCACCCTAGGGGGAGGCTAACTGAAACACGGAAGGAGACAATACCGGAAGGAACC
CGCGCTATGACGGCAATAAAAAGACAGAATAAAACGCACGGTGTTGGGTCGTTTGTTCATAAACGCGGGG
TTCGGTCCCAGGGCTGGCACTCTGTCGATACCCCACCGAGACCCCATTGGGGCCAATACGCCCGCGTTTC
TTCCTTTTCCCCACCCCACCCCCCAAGTTCGGGTGAAGGCCCAGGGCTCGCAGCCAACGTCGGGGCGGCA
GGCCCTGCCATAGCCTCAGGTTACTCATATATACTTTAGATTGATTTAAAACTTCATTTTTAATTTAAAA
GGATCTAGGTGAAGATCCTTTTTGATAATCTCATGACCAAAATCCCTTAACGTGAGTTTTCGTTCCACTG
AGCGTCAGACCCCGTAGAAAAGATCAAAGGATCTTCTTGAGATCCTTTTTTTCTGCGCGTAATCTGCTGC
TTGCAAACAAAAAAACCACCGCTACCAGCGGTGGTTTGTTTGCCGGATCAAGAGCTACCAACTCTTTTTC
CGAAGGTAACTGGCTTCAGCAGAGCGCAGATACCAAATACTGTCCTTCTAGTGTAGCCGTAGTTAGGCCA
CCACTTCAAGAACTCTGTAGCACCGCCTACATACCTCGCTCTGCTAATCCTGTTACCAGTGGCTGCTGCC
AGTGGCGATAAGTCGTGTCTTACCGGGTTGGACTCAAGACGATAGTTACCGGATAAGGCGCAGCGGTCGG
GCTGAACGGGGGGTTCGTGCACACAGCCCAGCTTGGAGCGAACGACCTACACCGAACTGAGATACCTACA
GCGTGAGCTATGAGAAAGCGCCACGCTTCCCGAAGGGAGAAAGGCGGACAGGTATCCGGTAAGCGGCAGG
GTCGGAACAGGAGAGCGCACGAGGGAGCTTCCAGGGGGAAACGCCTGGTATCTTTATAGTCCTGTCGGGT
TTCGCCACCTCTGACTTGAGCGTCGATTTTTGTGATGCTCGTCAGGGGGGCGGAGCCTATGGAAAAACGC
CAGCAACGCGGCCTTTTTACGGTTCCTGGCCTTTTGCTGGCCTTTTGCTCACATGTTCTTTCCTGCGTTA
TCCCCTGATTCTGTGGATAACCGTATTACCGCCATGCAT
