Features (pLannotate 1.2.2; 19 found; start..end, strand, type, name):
     72..375     +  enhancer       CMV enhancer: human cytomegalovirus immediate early enhancer
    376..579     +  promoter       CMV promoter: human cytomegalovirus (CMV) immediate early promoter
    602..625     +  misc_feature   MCS (fragment): multiple cloning site
    692..712     +  CDS            capTEV™ (fragment): composite tag for in vivo biotinylation, TEV protease cleavage, and 6xHis tagging
    713..745     +  CDS            T7 tag (gene 10 leader): leader peptide from bacteriophage T7 gene 10 promotes efficient translation in E. coli
    749..772     +  CDS            Xpress™ tag: Xpress™ epitope tag, including an enterokinase recognition and cleavage site
    800..856     +  CDS            calmodulin-binding peptide: calmodulin-binding peptide from avian smooth muscle myosin light chain kinase
    862..1588    +  CDS            HyPerRed (fragment): red fluorescent genetically encoded indicator for H2O2 ()
   1595..2035    +  CDS            CALM1: CALM1_HUMAN - Also known as CALM, CAM, CAM1. Experimental evidence at protein level: Swiss-Prot protein existence level 1. (Microbial infection) Required for Legionella pneumophila SidJ glutamylase activity. From Homo sapiens (Human).
   2054..2137    +  CDS            large T antigen (fragment): large T antigen from SV40 (simian virus 40)
   2160..2281    +  polyA_signal   SV40 poly(A) signal: SV40 polyadenylation signal
   2315..2743    -  rep_origin     f1 ori (sequence partly withheld): f1 bacteriophage origin of replication; arrow indicates direction of (+) strand synthesis
   2770..2874    +  promoter       AmpR promoter: bla
   2876..3233    +  promoter       SV40 promoter: SV40 enhancer and early promoter
   3268..4062    +  CDS            NeoR/KanR: aminoglycoside phosphotransferase from Tn5; aph(3')-II (or nptII); confers resistance to neomycin, kanamycin, and G418 (Geneticin®)
   4083..4235    +  CDS            ble (fragment): BLE_KLEPN - Experimental evidence at protein level: Swiss-Prot protein existence level 1. Binding protein with a strong affinity to the bleomycin family of antibiotics. Binds to CL990; an antimitotic-antibiotic compound. From Klebsiella pneumoniae.
   4294..4341    +  polyA_signal   HSV TK poly(A) signal: herpes simplex virus thymidine kinase polyadenylation signal (Cole and Stacy, 1985)
   4432..4448    -  polyA_signal   bGH poly(A) signal (fragment): bovine growth hormone polyadenylation signal
   4670..5258    +  rep_origin     ori: high-copy-number ColE1/pMB1/pBR322/pUC origin of replication
>Addgene plasmid #125247 | pGP-CMV-NES-fRGECO1 | addgene full sequence | sequence record 264454 | Addgene NGS Result
CCGCCATGCATTAGTTATTAATAGTAATCAATTACGGGGTCATTAGTTCATAGCCCATATATGGAGTTCC
GCGTTACATAACTTACGGTAAATGGCCCGCCTGGCTGACCGCCCAACGACCCCCGCCCATTGACGTCAAT
AATGACGTATGTTCCCATAGTAACGCCAATAGGGACTTTCCATTGACGTCAATGGGTGGAGTATTTACGG
TAAACTGCCCACTTGGCAGTACATCAAGTGTATCATATGCCAAGTACGCCCCCTATTGACGTCAATGACG
GTAAATGGCCCGCCTGGCATTATGCCCAGTACATGACCTTATGGGACTTTCCTACTTGGCAGTACATCTA
CGTATTAGTCATCGCTATTACCATGGTGATGCGGTTTTGGCAGTACATCAATGGGCGTGGATAGCGGTTT
GACTCACGGGGATTTCCAAGTCTCCACCCCATTGACGTCAATGGGAGTTTGTTTTGGCACCAAAATCAAC
GGGACTTTCCAAAATGTCGTAACAACTCCGCCCCATTGACGCAAATGGGCGGTAGGCGTGTACGGTGGGA
GGTCTATATAAGCAGAGCTGGTTTAGTGAACCGTCAGATCCGCTAGCGCTACCGGACTCAGATCTATGCT
GCAGAACGAGCTTGCTCTTAAGTTGGCTGGACTTGATATTAACAAGACTGGAGGAGGTTCTCATCATCAT
CATCATCATGGTATGGCTAGCATGACTGGTGGACAGCAAATGGGTCGGGATCTGTACGACGATGACGATA
AGGATCTCGCAACAATGGTCGACTCATCACGTCGTAAGTGGAATAAGGCAGGTCACGCAGTCAGAGCTAT
AGGTCGGCTGAGCTCACCCGTGGTTTCCGAGCGGATGTACCCCGAGGACGGCGCCCTGAAGAGCGAGATC
AAGAAGGGGCTGAGGCTGAAGGACGGCGGCCACTACGCCGCCGAGGTCAAGACCACCTACAAGGCCAAGA
AGCCCGTGCAGCTGCCCGGCGCCTACATCGTGGACATCAAGTTGGACATCGTGTCCCACAACGAGGACTA
CACCATCGTGGAACAGTGCGAACGCGCCGAGGGCCGCCACTCCACCGGCGGCATGGACGAGCTGTACAAG
GGAGGTACAGGCGGGAGTCTGGTGAGCAAGGGCGAGGAGGATAACATGGCCATCATCAAGGAGTTCATGC
GCTTCAAGGTGCACATGGAGGGCTCCGTGAACGGCCACGAGTTCGAGATCGAGGGCGAGGGCGAGGGCCG
CCCCTACGAGGCCTTTCAGACCGCTAAGCTGAAGGTGACCAAGGGTGGCCCCCTGCCCTTCGCCTGGGAC
ATCCTGTCCCCTCAGTTCATGTACGGCTCCAAGGCCTACATTAAGCACCCAGCCGACATCCCCGACTACT
TCAAGCTGTCCTTCCCCGAGGGCTTCAGGTGGGAGCGCGTGATGAACTTCGAGGACGGCGGCATTATTCA
CGTGAACCAGGACTCCTCCCTGCAGGACGGCGTATTCATCTACAAGGTGAAGCTGCGCGGCACCAACTTC
CCCCCCGACGGCCCCGTAATGCAGAAGAAGACCATGGGCTGGGAGGCTACGCGTGACGACCTGACTGAAG
AGCAGATCGCAGAATTTAAAGAGGCTTTCTCCCTATTTGCCAAGGACGGGGATGGGACGATAACAACCAA
GGAGCTTGGGACGGTGTTCCGATCGCTGGGGCAGAACCCCACAGAAGCAGAGCTGCAGGACATGATCAAT
GAAGTAGATGCCGACGGTGACGGCACATTCGACTTCCCTGAGTTCCTGACGATGATGGCAAGAAAAATGA
ATGACACAGACAGTGAAGAGGAAATTCGCGAAGCGTTCCGCGTGTTTGATAAGGACGGCAATGGCTACAT
CGGCGCAGCAGAGCTTCGCCACGTGATGACAGACCTTGGAGAGAAGTTAACAGATGAGGAGGTTGATGAA
ATGATCAGGGTAGCAGACATCGATGGGGATGGTCAGGTAAACTACGAAGAGTTTGTACAAATGATGACAG
CGAAGTAGGCGGCCGCGACTCTAGATCATAATCAGCCATACCACATTTGTAGAGGTTTTACTTGCTTTAA
AAAACCTCCCACACCTCCCCCTGAACCTGAAACATAAAATGAATGCAATTGTTGTTGTTAACTTGTTTAT
TGCAGCTTATAATGGTTACAAATAAAGCAATAGCATCACAAATTTCACAAATAAAGCATTTTTTTCACTG
CATTCTAGTTGTGGTTTGTCCAAACTCATCAATGTATCTTAAGGCGTAAATTGTAAGCGTTAATATTTTG
TTAAAATTCGCGTTAAATTTTTGTTAAATCAGCTCATTTTTTAACCAATAGGCCGAAATCGGCAAAATCC
CTTATAAATCAAAAGAATAGACCGAGATAGGGT
[37 nt withheld, positions 2414-2450]
AAAGAACGTGGACTCCAACGTCAAAGG
[49 nt withheld, positions 2478-2526]
T
[91 nt withheld, positions 2528-2618]
G
[124 nt withheld, positions 2620-2743]
CAGGTGGCACTTTTCGGGGAAATGTGCGCGGAACCCCTATTTGTTTATTTTTCTAAATACATTCAAATAT
GTATCCGCTCATGAGACAATAACCCTGATAAATGCTTCAATAATATTGAAAAAGGAAGAGTCCTGAGGCG
GAAAGAACCAGCTGTGGAATGTGTGTCAGTTAGGGTGTGGAAAGTCCCCAGGCTCCCCAGCAGGCAGAAG
TATGCAAAGCATGCATCTCAATTAGTCAGCAACCAGGTGTGGAAAGTCCCCAGGCTCCCCAGCAGGCAGA
AGTATGCAAAGCATGCATCTCAATTAGTCAGCAACCATAGTCCCGCCCCTAACTCCGCCCATCCCGCCCC
TAACTCCGCCCAGTTCCGCCCATTCTCCGCCCCATGGCTGACTAATTTTTTTTATTTATGCAGAGGCCGA
GGCCGCCTCGGCCTCTGAGCTATTCCAGAAGTAGTGAGGAGGCTTTTTTGGAGGCCTAGGCTTTTGCAAA
GATCGATCAAGAGACAGGATGAGGATCGTTTCGCATGATTGAACAAGATGGATTGCACGCAGGTTCTCCG
GCCGCTTGGGTGGAGAGGCTATTCGGCTATGACTGGGCACAACAGACAATCGGCTGCTCTGATGCCGCCG
TGTTCCGGCTGTCAGCGCAGGGGCGCCCGGTTCTTTTTGTCAAGACCGACCTGTCCGGTGCCCTGAATGA
ACTGCAAGACGAGGCAGCGCGGCTATCGTGGCTGGCCACGACGGGCGTTCCTTGCGCAGCTGTGCTCGAC
GTTGTCACTGAAGCGGGAAGGGACTGGCTGCTATTGGGCGAAGTGCCGGGGCAGGATCTCCTGTCATCTC
ACCTTGCTCCTGCCGAGAAAGTATCCATCATGGCTGATGCAATGCGGCGGCTGCATACGCTTGATCCGGC
TACCTGCCCATTCGACCACCAAGCGAAACATCGCATCGAGCGAGCACGTACTCGGATGGAAGCCGGTCTT
GTCGATCAGGATGATCTGGACGAAGAGCATCAGGGGCTCGCGCCAGCCGAACTGTTCGCCAGGCTCAAGG
CGAGCATGCCCGACGGCGAGGATCTCGTCGTGACCCATGGCGATGCCTGCTTGCCGAATATCATGGTGGA
AAATGGCCGCTTTTCTGGATTCATCGACTGTGGCCGGCTGGGTGTGGCGGACCGCTATCAGGACATAGCG
TTGGCTACCCGTGATATTGCTGAAGAGCTTGGCGGCGAATGGGCTGACCGCTTCCTCGTGCTTTACGGTA
TCGCCGCTCCCGATTCGCAGCGCATCGCCTTCTATCGCCTTCTTGACGAGTTCTTCTGAGCGGGACTCTG
GGGTTCGAAATGACCGACCAAGCGACGCCCAACCTGCCATCACGAGATTTCGATTCCACCGCCGCCTTCT
ATGAAAGGTTGGGCTTCGGAATCGTTTTCCGGGACGCCGGCTGGATGATCCTCCAGCGCGGGGATCTCAT
GCTGGAGTTCTTCGCCCACCCTAGGGGGAGGCTAACTGAAACACGGAAGGAGACAATACCGGAAGGAACC
CGCGCTATGACGGCAATAAAAAGACAGAATAAAACGCACGGTGTTGGGTCGTTTGTTCATAAACGCGGGG
TTCGGTCCCAGGGCTGGCACTCTGTCGATACCCCACCGAGACCCCATTGGGGCCAATACGCCCGCGTTTC
TTCCTTTTCCCCACCCCACCCCCCAAGTTCGGGTGAAGGCCCAGGGCTCGCAGCCAACGTCGGGGCGGCA
GGCCCTGCCATAGCCTCAGGTTACTCATATATACTTTAGATTGATTTAAAACTTCATTTTTAATTTAAAA
GGATCTAGGTGAAGATCCTTTTTGATAATCTCATGACCAAAATCCCTTAACGTGAGTTTTCGTTCCACTG
AGCGTCAGACCCCGTAGAAAAGATCAAAGGATCTTCTTGAGATCCTTTTTTTCTGCGCGTAATCTGCTGC
TTGCAAACAAAAAAACCACCGCTACCAGCGGTGGTTTGTTTGCCGGATCAAGAGCTACCAACTCTTTTTC
CGAAGGTAACTGGCTTCAGCAGAGCGCAGATACCAAATACTGTTCTTCTAGTGTAGCCGTAGTTAGGCCA
CCACTTCAAGAACTCTGTAGCACCGCCTACATACCTCGCTCTGCTAATCCTGTTACCAGTGGCTGCTGCC
AGTGGCGATAAGTCGTGTCTTACCGGGTTGGACTCAAGACGATAGTTACCGGATAAGGCGCAGCGGTCGG
GCTGAACGGGGGGTTCGTGCACACAGCCCAGCTTGGAGCGAACGACCTACACCGAACTGAGATACCTACA
GCGTGAGCTATGAGAAAGCGCCACGCTTCCCGAAGGGAGAAAGGCGGACAGGTATCCGGTAAGCGGCAGG
GTCGGAACAGGAGAGCGCACGAGGGAGCTTCCAGGGGGAAACGCCTGGTATCTTTATAGTCCTGTCGGGT
TTCGCCACCTCTGACTTGAGCGTCGATTTTTGTGATGCTCGTCAGGGGGGCGGAGCCTATGGAAAAACGC
CAGCAACGCGGCCTTTTTACGGTTCCTGGCCTTTTGCTGGCCTTTTGCTCACATGTTCTTTCCTGCGTTA
TCCCCTGATTCTGTGGATAACCGTATTA
