>Addgene plasmid #125247 | pGP-CMV-NES-fRGECO1 | depositor partial sequence | sequence record 239620 | pGP-CMV-NES-fRGECO1 sequence 1413 bps
ATGCTGCAGAACGAGCTTGCTCTTAAGTTGGCTGGACTTGATATTAACAAGACTGGAGGAGGTTCTCATC
ATCATCATCATCATGGTATGGCTAGCATGACTGGTGGACAGCAAATGGGTCGGGATCTGTACGACGATGA
CGATAAGGATCTCGCAACAATGGTCGACTCATCACGTCGTAAGTGGAATAAGGCAGGTCACGCAGTCAGA
GCTATAGGTCGGCTGAGCTCACCCGTGGTTTCCGAGCGGATGTACCCCGAGGACGGCGCCCTGAAGAGCG
AGATCAAGAAGGGGCTGAGGCTGAAGGACGGCGGCCACTACGCCGCCGAGGTCAAGACCACCTACAAGGC
CAAGAAGCCCGTGCAGCTGCCCGGCGCCTACATCGTGGACATCAAGTTGGACATCGTGTCCCACAACGAG
GACTACACCATCGTGGAACAGTGCGAACGCGCCGAGGGCCGCCACTCCACCGGCGGCATGGACGAGCTGT
ACAAGGGAGGTACAGGCGGGAGTCTGGTGAGCAAGGGCGAGGAGGATAACATGGCCATCATCAAGGAGTT
CATGCGCTTCAAGGTGCACATGGAGGGCTCCGTGAACGGCCACGAGTTCGAGATCGAGGGCGAGGGCGAG
GGCCGCCCCTACGAGGCCTTTCAGACCGCTAAGCTGAAGGTGACCAAGGGTGGCCCCCTGCCCTTCGCCT
GGGACATCCTGTCCCCTCAGTTCATGTACGGCTCCAAGGCCTACATTAAGCACCCAGCCGACATCCCCGA
CTACTTCAAGCTGTCCTTCCCCGAGGGCTTCAGGTGGGAGCGCGTGATGAACTTCGAGGACGGCGGCATT
ATTCACGTGAACCAGGACTCCTCCCTGCAGGACGGCGTATTCATCTACAAGGTGAAGCTGCGCGGCACCA
ACTTCCCCCCCGACGGCCCCGTAATGCAGAAGAAGACCATGGGCTGGGAGGCTACGCGTGACGACCTGAC
TGAAGAGCAGATCGCAGAATTTAAAGAGGCTTTCTCCCTATTTGCCAAGGACGGGGATGGGACGATAACA
ACCAAGGAGCTTGGGACGGTGTTCCGATCGCTGGGGCAGAACCCCACAGAAGCAGAGCTGCAGGACATGA
TCAATGAAGTAGATGCCGACGGTGACGGCACATTCGACTTCCCTGAGTTCCTGACGATGATGGCAAGAAA
AATGAATGACACAGACAGTGAAGAGGAAATTCGCGAAGCGTTCCGCGTGTTTGATAAGGACGGCAATGGC
TACATCGGCGCAGCAGAGCTTCGCCACGTGATGACAGACCTTGGAGAGAAGTTAACAGATGAGGAGGTTG
ATGAAATGATCAGGGTAGCAGACATCGATGGGGATGGTCAGGTAAACTACGAAGAGTTTGTACAAATGAT
GACAGCGAAGTAG
